>Addgene plasmid #133621 | pET28a-His-MinD_MinE | depositor full sequence | sequence record 257343 | pET28a-His-MinD_MinE sequence 6436 bps
ATCCGGATATAGTTCCTCCTTTCAGCAAAAAACCCCTCAAGACCCGTTTAGAGGCCCCAAGGGGTTATGC
TAGTTATTGCTCAGCGGTGGCAGCAGCCAACTCAGCTTCCTTTCGGGCTTTGTTAGCAGCCGGATCTCAG
TGGTGGTGGTGGTGGTGCTCGAGTGCGGCCGCAAGCTTTTATTTCAGCTCTTCTGCTTCCGGTAAGGTCA
CGTTCAGCTCAAGAATAGAAATATCGCCATCTTTTTGCTCAAGCTGTACGGTTACCATCTCAGGATCAAT
TTGTACGTATTTACAAATGACCTCAAGAATATCTTTACGCAACTGCGGCAGATAATGCGGTTCTGCATCG
CTGCGACGGCGTTCAGCAACAATAATCTGCAGCCGTTCTTTTGCAATGTTGGCTGTGTTTTTCTTCCGCG
AGAGAAAGAAATCGAGTAATGCCATAACTTATCCTCCGAACAAGCGTTTGAGGAAGCCTTTCTTCTCTTC
TTCAATGAAGCGGAAAGGACGTTCTTCTCCCAACAGACGTTCTACGGTATCTGCGTAGGCTTTACCCGCA
TCGGCGTTAATGTCGAGAATGACCGGTTCACCCTGGTTAGAGGCGCGCAATACTGATTGATCCTCTGGGA
TCACGCCGACGAGTTTGATGCGCAGGATCTCCAGCACATCTTCCATGCTCAGCATGTCACCTCTGCTTAC
GCGGCCTGGGTTATAGCGCGTTAACAGCAGGTGCTCTTTAATAGGCTCTTCGCCATTTTCTGCGCGGCGT
GATTTCGACGCCAGAATGCCTAAAATACGGTCAGAGTCGCGTACTGAGGAGACTTCCGGGTTGGTGGTAA
TAATGGCTTCGTCTGCAAAATAGAGTGCCATTAACGCACCGGTTTCAATCCCTGCCGGGGAGTCACAAAC
GATAAATTCAAAATCCATCGCTTTCAGATCATCAAGAACTTTGGCGACCCCTTCACGGGTGAGGGCATCT
TTATCGCGTGTTTGCGATGCCGGCAGAATATAGAGATTTTCAGTACGCTTATCTTTAATTAACGCCTGAT
TTAGCGTTGCATCGCCCTGAATGACGTTGACGAAATCGTAAACGACCCGGCGTTCACAACCCATAATCAG
GTCGAGATTACGCAGGCCGATATCAAAATCTATCACGACAGTTTTCTTTCCCTTCTGGGCCAAACCAGTG
GCGATGGCCGCGCTGGAGGTTGTCTTACCAACACCCCCTTTGCCCGAAGTAACAACAATAATGCGTGCGA
ATTCGGATCCGCGACCCATTTGCTGTCCACCAGTCATGCTAGCCATATGGCTGCCGCGCGGCACCAGGCC
GCTGCTGTGATGATGATGATGATGGCTGCTGCCCATGGTATATCTCCTTCTTAAAGTTAAACAAAATTAT
TTCTAGAGGGGAATTGTTATCCGCTCACAATTCCCCTATAGTGAGTCGTATTAATTTCGCGGGATCGAGA
TCTCGATCCTCTACGCCGGACGCATCGTGGCCGGCATCACCGGCGCCACAGGTGCGGTTGCTGGCGCCTA
TATCGCCGACATCACCGATGGGGAAGATCGGGCTCGCCACTTCGGGCTCATGAGCGCTTGTTTCGGCGTG
GGTATGGTGGCAGGCCCCGTGGCCGGGGGACTGTTGGGCGCCATCTCCTTGCATGCACCATTCCTTGCGG
CGGCGGTGCTCAACGGCCTCAACCTACTACTGGGCTGCTTCCTAATGCAGGAGTCGCATAAGGGAGAGCG
TCGAGATCCCGGACACCATCGAATGGCGCAAAACCTTTCGCGGTATGGCATGATAGCGCCCGGAAGAGAG
TCAATTCAGGGTGGTGAATGTGAAACCAGTAACGTTATACGATGTCGCAGAGTATGCCGGTGTCTCTTAT
CAGACCGTTTCCCGCGTGGTGAACCAGGCCAGCCACGTTTCTGCGAAAACGCGGGAAAAAGTGGAAGCGG
CGATGGCGGAGCTGAATTACATTCCCAACCGCGTGGCACAACAACTGGCGGGCAAACAGTCGTTGCTGAT
TGGCGTTGCCACCTCCAGTCTGGCCCTGCACGCGCCGTCGCAAATTGTCGCGGCGATTAAATCTCGCGCC
GATCAACTGGGTGCCAGCGTGGTGGTGTCGATGGTAGAACGAAGCGGCGTCGAAGCCTGTAAAGCGGCGG
TGCACAATCTTCTCGCGCAACGCGTCAGTGGGCTGATCATTAACTATCCGCTGGATGACCAGGATGCCAT
TGCTGTGGAAGCTGCCTGCACTAATGTTCCGGCGTTATTTCTTGATGTCTCTGACCAGACACCCATCAAC
AGTATTATTTTCTCCCATGAAGACGGTACGCGACTGGGCGTGGAGCATCTGGTCGCATTGGGTCACCAGC
AAATCGCGCTGTTAGCGGGCCCATTAAGTTCTGTCTCGGCGCGTCTGCGTCTGGCTGGCTGGCATAAATA
TCTCACTCGCAATCAAATTCAGCCGATAGCGGAACGGGAAGGCGACTGGAGTGCCATGTCCGGTTTTCAA
CAAACCATGCAAATGCTGAATGAGGGCATCGTTCCCACTGCGATGCTGGTTGCCAACGATCAGATGGCGC
TGGGCGCAATGCGCGCCATTACCGAGTCCGGGCTGCGCGTTGGTGCGGATATCTCGGTAGTGGGATACGA
CGATACCGAAGACAGCTCATGTTATATCCCGCCGTTAACCACCATCAAACAGGATTTTCGCCTGCTGGGG
CAAACCAGCGTGGACCGCTTGCTGCAACTCTCTCAGGGCCAGGCGGTGAAGGGCAATCAGCTGTTGCCCG
TCTCACTGGTGAAAAGAAAAACCACCCTGGCGCCCAATACGCAAACCGCCTCTCCCCGCGCGTTGGCCGA
TTCATTAATGCAGCTGGCACGACAGGTTTCCCGACTGGAAAGCGGGCAGTGAGCGCAACGCAATTAATGT
AAGTTAGCTCACTCATTAGGCACCGGGATCTCGACCGATGCCCTTGAGAGCCTTCAACCCAGTCAGCTCC
TTCCGGTGGGCGCGGGGCATGACTATCGTCGCCGCACTTATGACTGTCTTCTTTATCATGCAACTCGTAG
GACAGGTGCCGGCAGCGCTCTGGGTCATTTTCGGCGAGGACCGCTTTCGCTGGAGCGCGACGATGATCGG
CCTGTCGCTTGCGGTATTCGGAATCTTGCACGCCCTCGCTCAAGCCTTCGTCACTGGTCCCGCCACCAAA
CGTTTCGGCGAGAAGCAGGCCATTATCGCCGGCATGGCGGCCCCACGGGTGCGCATGATCGTGCTCCTGT
CGTTGAGGACCCGGCTAGGCTGGCGGGGTTGCCTTACTGGTTAGCAGAATGAATCACCGATACGCGAGCG
AACGTGAAGCGACTGCTGCTGCAAAACGTCTGCGACCTGAGCAACAACATGAATGGTCTTCGGTTTCCGT
GTTTCGTAAAGTCTGGAAACGCGGAAGTCAGCGCCCTGCACCATTATGTTCCGGATCTGCATCGCAGGAT
GCTGCTGGCTACCCTGTGGAACACCTACATCTGTATTAACGAAGCGCTGGCATTGACCCTGAGTGATTTT
TCTCTGGTCCCGCCGCATCCATACCGCCAGTTGTTTACCCTCACAACGTTCCAGTAACCGGGCATGTTCA
TCATCAGTAACCCGTATCGTGAGCATCCTCTCTCGTTTCATCGGTATCATTACCCCCATGAACAGAAATC
CCCCTTACACGGAGGCATCAGTGACCAAACAGGAAAAAACCGCCCTTAACATGGCCCGCTTTATCAGAAG
CCAGACATTAACGCTTCTGGAGAAACTCAACGAGCTGGACGCGGATGAACAGGCAGACATCTGTGAATCG
CTTCACGACCACGCTGATGAGCTTTACCGCAGCTGCCTCGCGCGTTTCGGTGATGACGGTGAAAACCTCT
GACACATGCAGCTCCCGGAGACGGTCACAGCTTGTCTGTAAGCGGATGCCGGGAGCAGACAAGCCCGTCA
GGGCGCGTCAGCGGGTGTTGGCGGGTGTCGGGGCGCAGCCATGACCCAGTCACGTAGCGATAGCGGAGTG
TATACTGGCTTAACTATGCGGCATCAGAGCAGATTGTACTGAGAGTGCACCATATATGCGGTGTGAAATA
CCGCACAGATGCGTAAGGAGAAAATACCGCATCAGGCGCTCTTCCGCTTCCTCGCTCACTGACTCGCTGC
GCTCGGTCGTTCGGCTGCGGCGAGCGGTATCAGCTCACTCAAAGGCGGTAATACGGTTATCCACAGAATC
AGGGGATAACGCAGGAAAGAACATGTGAGCAAAAGGCCAGCAAAAGGCCAGGAACCGTAAAAAGGCCGCG
TTGCTGGCGTTTTTCCATAGGCTCCGCCCCCCTGACGAGCATCACAAAAATCGACGCTCAAGTCAGAGGT
GGCGAAACCCGACAGGACTATAAAGATACCAGGCGTTTCCCCCTGGAAGCTCCCTCGTGCGCTCTCCTGT
TCCGACCCTGCCGCTTACCGGATACCTGTCCGCCTTTCTCCCTTCGGGAAGCGTGGCGCTTTCTCATAGC
TCACGCTGTAGGTATCTCAGTTCGGTGTAGGTCGTTCGCTCCAAGCTGGGCTGTGTGCACGAACCCCCCG
TTCAGCCCGACCGCTGCGCCTTATCCGGTAACTATCGTCTTGAGTCCAACCCGGTAAGACACGACTTATC
GCCACTGGCAGCAGCCACTGGTAACAGGATTAGCAGAGCGAGGTATGTAGGCGGTGCTACAGAGTTCTTG
AAGTGGTGGCCTAACTACGGCTACACTAGAAGGACAGTATTTGGTATCTGCGCTCTGCTGAAGCCAGTTA
CCTTCGGAAAAAGAGTTGGTAGCTCTTGATCCGGCAAACAAACCACCGCTGGTAGCGGTGGTTTTTTTGT
TTGCAAGCAGCAGATTACGCGCAGAAAAAAAGGATCTCAAGAAGATCCTTTGATCTTTTCTACGGGGTCT
GACGCTCAGTGGAACGAAAACTCACGTTAAGGGATTTTGGTCATGAACAATAAAACTGTCTGCTTACATA
AACAGTAATACAAGGGGTGTTATGAGCCATATTCAACGGGAAACGTCTTGCTCTAGGCCGCGATTAAATT
CCAACATGGATGCTGATTTATATGGGTATAAATGGGCTCGCGATAATGTCGGGCAATCAGGTGCGACAAT
CTATCGATTGTATGGGAAGCCCGATGCGCCAGAGTTGTTTCTGAAACATGGCAAAGGTAGCGTTGCCAAT
GATGTTACAGATGAGATGGTCAGACTAAACTGGCTGACGGAATTTATGCCTCTTCCGACCATCAAGCATT
TTATCCGTACTCCTGATGATGCATGGTTACTCACCACTGCGATCCCCGGGAAAACAGCATTCCAGGTATT
AGAAGAATATCCTGATTCAGGTGAAAATATTGTTGATGCGCTGGCAGTGTTCCTGCGCCGGTTGCATTCG
ATTCCTGTTTGTAATTGTCCTTTTAACAGCGATCGCGTATTTCGTCTCGCTCAGGCGCAATCACGAATGA
ATAACGGTTTGGTTGATGCGAGTGATTTTGATGACGAGCGTAATGGCTGGCCTGTTGAACAAGTCTGGAA
AGAAATGCATAAACTTTTGCCATTCTCACCGGATTCAGTCGTCACTCATGGTGATTTCTCACTTGATAAC
CTTATTTTTGACGAGGGGAAATTAATAGGTTGTATTGATGTTGGACGAGTCGGAATCGCAGACCGATACC
AGGATCTTGCCATCCTATGGAACTGCCTCGGTGAGTTTTCTCCTTCATTACAGAAACGGCTTTTTCAAAA
ATATGGTATTGATAATCCTGATATGAATAAATTGCAGTTTCATTTGATGCTCGATGAGTTTTTCTAAGAA
TTAATTCATGAGCGGATACATATTTGAATGTATTTAGAAAAATAAACAAATAGGGGTTCCGCGCACATTT
CCCCGAAAAGTGCCACCTGAAATTGTAAACGTTAATATTTTGTTAAAATTCGCGTTAAATTTTTGTTAAA
TCAGCTCATTTTTTAACCAATAGGCCGAAATCGGCAAAATCCCTTATAAATCAAAAGAATAGACCGAGAT
AGGGT
[37 nt withheld, positions 6096-6132]
AAAGAACGTGGACTCCAACGTCAAAGG
[49 nt withheld, positions 6160-6208]
T
[91 nt withheld, positions 6210-6300]
G
[124 nt withheld, positions 6302-6425]
CCCATTCGCCA
Features (pLannotate 1.2.2; 23 found; start..end, strand, type, name):
     26..73      -  terminator     T7 terminator: transcription terminator for bacteriophage T7 RNA polymerase
     81..130     -  CDS            SET1 (fragment): solubility-enhancement tag derived from T7 phage gene 10B
    140..157     -  CDS            9xHis (fragment): 9xHis affinity tag
    182..445     -  CDS            minE: MINE_ECOLI - Experimental evidence at protein level: Swiss-Prot protein existence level 1. Prevents the cell division inhibition by proteins MinC and MinD at internal division sites while permitting inhibition at polar sites. This ensures cell division at the proper site by restricting the formation of a division septum at the midpoint of the long axis of the cell. From Escherichia coli (strain K12).
    452..1258    -  CDS            minD: MIND_ECOLI - Experimental evidence at protein level: Swiss-Prot protein existence level 1. ATPase required for the correct placement of the division site. Cell division inhibitors MinC and MinD act in concert to form an inhibitor capable of blocking formation of the polar Z ring septums. Rapidly oscillates between the poles of the cell to destabilize FtsZ filaments that have formed before they mature into polar Z rings. From Escherichia coli (strain K12).
   1274..1306    -  CDS            T7 tag (gene 10 leader): leader peptide from bacteriophage T7 gene 10 promotes efficient translation in E. coli
   1310..1327    -  CDS            thrombin site: thrombin recognition and cleavage site
   1338..1354    -  CDS            capTEV™ (fragment): composite tag for in vivo biotinylation, TEV protease cleavage, and 6xHis tagging
   1373..1395    -  RBS            RBS: efficient ribosome binding site from bacteriophage T7 gene 10 (Olins and Rangwala, 1989)
   1410..1434    -  protein_bind   lac operator: The lac repressor binds to the lac operator to inhibit transcription in E. coli. This inhibition can be relieved by adding lactose or isopropyl-β-D-thiogalactopyranoside (IPTG). lac repressor encoded by lacI
   1435..1453    -  promoter       T7 promoter: promoter for bacteriophage T7 RNA polymerase
   1475..1754    +  CDS            TcR (fragment): tetracycline efflux protein; tet; confers resistance to tetracycline
   1762..1839    +  promoter       lacI promoter: lacI
   1840..2922    +  CDS            lacI: lac repressor; lacI; The lac repressor binds to the lac operator to inhibit transcription in E. coli. This inhibition can be relieved by adding lactose or isopropyl-β-D-thiogalactopyranoside (IPTG).
   2935..2956    +  protein_bind   CAP binding site: CAP binding activates transcription in the presence of cAMP. E. coli catabolite activator protein
   2971..3262    +  CDS            TcR (fragment): tetracycline efflux protein; tet; confers resistance to tetracycline
   3334..3714    -  CDS            YPB1_ECOLX: Protein predicted: Swiss-Prot protein existence level 4. From Escherichia coli.
   3731..3922    +  CDS            rop: Rop protein, which maintains plasmids at low copy number; rop
   4024..4166    +  misc_feature   bom: basis of mobility region from pBR322
   4352..4940    -  rep_origin     ori: high-copy-number ColE1/pMB1/pBR322/pUC origin of replication
   5062..5877    +  CDS            KanR: aminoglycoside phosphotransferase; aph(3')-Ia; confers resistance to kanamycin in bacteria or G418 (Geneticin®) in eukaryotes
   5886..5943    -  promoter       AmpR promoter (fragment): bla
   5970..6425    -  rep_origin     f1 ori (sequence partly withheld): f1 bacteriophage origin of replication; arrow indicates direction of (+) strand synthesis
