>Addgene plasmid #133621 | pET28a-His-MinD_MinE | addgene full sequence | sequence record 271463 | Addgene NGS Result
TAATACGACTCACTATAGGGGAATTGTGAGCGGATAACAATTCCCCTCTAGAAATAATTTTGTTTAACTT
TAAGAAGGAGATATACCATGGGCAGCAGCCATCATCATCATCATCACAGCAGCGGCCTGGTGCCGCGCGG
CAGCCATATGGCTAGCATGACTGGTGGACAGCAAATGGGTCGCGGATCCGAATTCGCACGCATTATTGTT
GTTACTTCGGGCAAAGGGGGTGTTGGTAAGACAACCTCCAGCGCGGCCATCGCCACTGGTTTGGCCCAGA
AGGGAAAGAAAACTGTCGTGATAGATTTTGATATCGGCCTGCGTAATCTCGACCTGATTATGGGTTGTGA
ACGCCGGGTCGTTTACGATTTCGTCAACGTCATTCAGGGCGATGCAACGCTAAATCAGGCGTTAATTAAA
GATAAGCGTACTGAAAATCTCTATATTCTGCCGGCATCGCAAACACGCGATAAAGATGCCCTCACCCGTG
AAGGGGTCGCCAAAGTTCTTGATGATCTGAAAGCGATGGATTTTGAATTTATCGTTTGTGACTCCCCGGC
AGGGATTGAAACCGGTGCGTTAATGGCACTCTATTTTGCAGACGAAGCCATTATTACCACCAACCCGGAA
GTCTCCTCAGTACGCGACTCTGACCGTATTTTAGGCATTCTGGCGTCGAAATCACGCCGCGCAGAAAATG
GCGAAGAGCCTATTAAAGAGCACCTGCTGTTAACGCGCTATAACCCAGGCCGCGTAAGCAGAGGTGACAT
GCTGAGCATGGAAGATGTGCTGGAGATCCTGCGCATCAAACTCGTCGGCGTGATCCCAGAGGATCAATCA
GTATTGCGCGCCTCTAACCAGGGTGAACCGGTCATTCTCGACATTAACGCCGATGCGGGTAAAGCCTACG
CAGATACCGTAGAACGTCTGTTGGGAGAAGAACGTCCTTTCCGCTTCATTGAAGAAGAGAAGAAAGGCTT
CCTCAAACGCTTGTTCGGAGGATAAGTTATGGCATTACTCGATTTCTTTCTCTCGCGGAAGAAAAACACA
GCCAACATTGCAAAAGAACGGCTGCAGATTATTGTTGCTGAACGCCGTCGCAGCGATGCAGAACCGCATT
ATCTGCCGCAGTTGCGTAAAGATATTCTTGAGGTCATTTGTAAATACGTACAAATTGATCCTGAGATGGT
AACCGTACAGCTTGAGCAAAAAGATGGCGATATTTCTATTCTTGAGCTGAACGTGACCTTACCGGAAGCA
GAAGAGCTGAAATAAAAGCTTGCGGCCGCACTCGAGCACCACCACCACCACCACTGAGATCCGGCTGCTA
ACAAAGCCCGAAAGGAAGCTGAGTTGGCTGCTGCCACCGCTGAGCAATAACTAGCATAACCCCTTGGGGC
CTCTAAACGGGTCTTGAGGGGTTTTTTGCTGAAAGGAGGAACTATATCCGGATTGGCGAATGGG
[124 nt withheld, positions 1465-1588]
C
[91 nt withheld, positions 1590-1680]
A
[49 nt withheld, positions 1682-1730]
CCTTTGACGTTGGAGTCCACGTTCTTT
[37 nt withheld, positions 1758-1794]
ACCCTATCTCGGTCTATTCTTTTGATTTATAAGGGATTTTGCCGATTTCGGCCTATTGGTTAAAAAATGA
GCTGATTTAACAAAAATTTAACGCGAATTTTAACAAAATATTAACGCTTACAATTTAGGTGGCACTTTTC
GGGGAAATGTGCGCGGAACCCCTATTTGTTTATTTTTCTAAATACATTCAAATATGTATCCGCTCATGAA
TTAATTCTTAGAAAAACTCATCGAGCATCAAATGAAACTGCAATTTATTCATATCAGGATTATCAATACC
ATATTTTTGAAAAAGCCGTTTCTGTAATGAAGGAGAAAACTCACCGAGGCAGTTCCATAGGATGGCAAGA
TCCTGGTATCGGTCTGCGATTCCGACTCGTCCAACATCAATACAACCTATTAATTTCCCCTCGTCAAAAA
TAAGGTTATCAAGTGAGAAATCACCATGAGTGACGACTGAATCCGGTGAGAATGGCAAAAGTTTATGCAT
TTCTTTCCAGACTTGTTCAACAGGCCAGCCATTACGCTCGTCATCAAAATCACTCGCATCAACCAAACCG
TTATTCATTCGTGATTGCGCCTGAGCGAGACGAAATACGCGATCGCTGTTAAAAGGACAATTACAAACAG
GAATCGAATGCAACCGGCGCAGGAACACTGCCAGCGCATCAACAATATTTTCACCTGAATCAGGATATTC
TTCTAATACCTGGAATGCTGTTTTCCCGGGGATCGCAGTGGTGAGTAACCATGCATCATCAGGAGTACGG
ATAAAATGCTTGATGGTCGGAAGAGGCATAAATTCCGTCAGCCAGTTTAGTCTGACCATCTCATCTGTAA
CATCATTGGCAACGCTACCTTTGCCATGTTTCAGAAACAACTCTGGCGCATCGGGCTTCCCATACAATCG
ATAGATTGTCGCACCTGATTGCCCGACATTATCGCGAGCCCATTTATACCCATATAAATCAGCATCCATG
TTGGAATTTAATCGCGGCCTAGAGCAAGACGTTTCCCGTTGAATATGGCTCATAACACCCCTTGTATTAC
TGTTTATGTAAGCAGACAGTTTTATTGTTCATGACCAAAATCCCTTAACGTGAGTTTTCGTTCCACTGAG
CGTCAGACCCCGTAGAAAAGATCAAAGGATCTTCTTGAGATCCTTTTTTTCTGCGCGTAATCTGCTGCTT
GCAAACAAAAAAACCACCGCTACCAGCGGTGGTTTGTTTGCCGGATCAAGAGCTACCAACTCTTTTTCCG
AAGGTAACTGGCTTCAGCAGAGCGCAGATACCAAATACTGTCCTTCTAGTGTAGCCGTAGTTAGGCCACC
ACTTCAAGAACTCTGTAGCACCGCCTACATACCTCGCTCTGCTAATCCTGTTACCAGTGGCTGCTGCCAG
TGGCGATAAGTCGTGTCTTACCGGGTTGGACTCAAGACGATAGTTACCGGATAAGGCGCAGCGGTCGGGC
TGAACGGGGGGTTCGTGCACACAGCCCAGCTTGGAGCGAACGACCTACACCGAACTGAGATACCTACAGC
GTGAGCTATGAGAAAGCGCCACGCTTCCCGAAGGGAGAAAGGCGGACAGGTATCCGGTAAGCGGCAGGGT
CGGAACAGGAGAGCGCACGAGGGAGCTTCCAGGGGGAAACGCCTGGTATCTTTATAGTCCTGTCGGGTTT
CGCCACCTCTGACTTGAGCGTCGATTTTTGTGATGCTCGTCAGGGGGGCGGAGCCTATGGAAAAACGCCA
GCAACGCGGCCTTTTTACGGTTCCTGGCCTTTTGCTGGCCTTTTGCTCACATGTTCTTTCCTGCGTTATC
CCCTGATTCTGTGGATAACCGTATTACCGCCTTTGAGTGAGCTGATACCGCTCGCCGCAGCCGAACGACC
GAGCGCAGCGAGTCAGTGAGCGAGGAAGCGGAAGAGCGCCTGATGCGGTATTTTCTCCTTACGCATCTGT
GCGGTATTTCACACCGCAATGGTGCACTCTCAGTACAATCTGCTCTGATGCCGCATAGTTAAGCCAGTAT
ACACTCCGCTATCGCTACGTGACTGGGTCATGGCTGCGCCCCGACACCCGCCAACACCCGCTGACGCGCC
CTGACGGGCTTGTCTGCTCCCGGCATCCGCTTACAGACAAGCTGTGACCGTCTCCGGGAGCTGCATGTGT
CAGAGGTTTTCACCGTCATCACCGAAACGCGCGAGGCAGCTGCGGTAAAGCTCATCAGCGTGGTCGTGAA
GCGATTCACAGATGTCTGCCTGTTCATCCGCGTCCAGCTCGTTGAGTTTCTCCAGAAGCGTTAATGTCTG
GCTTCTGATAAAGCGGGCCATGTTAAGGGCGGTTTTTTCCTGTTTGGTCACTGATGCCTCCGTGTAAGGG
GGATTTCTGTTCATGGGGGTAATGATACCGATGAAACGAGAGAGGATGCTCACGATACGGGTTACTGATG
ATGAACATGCCCGGTTACTGGAACGTTGTGAGGGTAAACAACTGGCGGTATGGATGCGGCGGGACCAGAG
AAAAATCACTCAGGGTCAATGCCAGCGCTTCGTTAATACAGATGTAGGTGTTCCACAGGGTAGCCAGCAG
CATCCTGCGATGCAGATCCGGAACATAATGGTGCAGGGCGCTGACTTCCGCGTTTCCAGACTTTACGAAA
CACGGAAACCGAAGACCATTCATGTTGTTGCTCAGGTCGCAGACGTTTTGCAGCAGCAGTCGCTTCACGT
TCGCTCGCGTATCGGTGATTCATTCTGCTAACCAGTAAGGCAACCCCGCCAGCCTAGCCGGGTCCTCAAC
GACAGGAGCACGATCATGCGCACCCGTGGGGCCGCCATGCCGGCGATAATGGCCTGCTTCTCGCCGAAAC
GTTTGGTGGCGGGACCAGTGACGAAGGCTTGAGCGAGGGCGTGCAAGATTCCGAATACCGCAAGCGACAG
GCCGATCATCGTCGCGCTCCAGCGAAAGCGGTCCTCGCCGAAAATGACCCAGAGCGCTGCCGGCACCTGT
CCTACGAGTTGCATGATAAAGAAGACAGTCATAAGTGCGGCGACGATAGTCATGCCCCGCGCCCACCGGA
AGGAGCTGACTGGGTTGAAGGCTCTCAAGGGCATCGGTCGAGATCCCGGTGCCTAATGAGTGAGCTAACT
TACATTAATTGCGTTGCGCTCACTGCCCGCTTTCCAGTCGGGAAACCTGTCGTGCCAGCTGCATTAATGA
ATCGGCCAACGCGCGGGGAGAGGCGGTTTGCGTATTGGGCGCCAGGGTGGTTTTTCTTTTCACCAGTGAG
ACGGGCAACAGCTGATTGCCCTTCACCGCCTGGCCCTGAGAGAGTTGCAGCAAGCGGTCCACGCTGGTTT
GCCCCAGCAGGCGAAAATCCTGTTTGATGGTGGTTAACGGCGGGATATAACATGAGCTGTCTTCGGTATC
GTCGTATCCCACTACCGAGATATCCGCACCAACGCGCAGCCCGGACTCGGTAATGGCGCGCATTGCGCCC
AGCGCCATCTGATCGTTGGCAACCAGCATCGCAGTGGGAACGATGCCCTCATTCAGCATTTGCATGGTTT
GTTGAAAACCGGACATGGCACTCCAGTCGCCTTCCCGTTCCGCTATCGGCTGAATTTGATTGCGAGTGAG
ATATTTATGCCAGCCAGCCAGACGCAGACGCGCCGAGACAGAACTTAATGGGCCCGCTAACAGCGCGATT
TGCTGGTGACCCAATGCGACCAGATGCTCCACGCCCAGTCGCGTACCGTCTTCATGGGAGAAAATAATAC
TGTTGATGGGTGTCTGGTCAGAGACATCAAGAAATAACGCCGGAACATTAGTGCAGGCAGCTTCCACAGC
AATGGCATCCTGGTCATCCAGCGGATAGTTAATGATCAGCCCACTGACGCGTTGCGCGAGAAGATTGTGC
ACCGCCGCTTTACAGGCTTCGACGCCGCTTCGTTCTACCATCGACACCACCACGCTGGCACCCAGTTGAT
CGGCGCGAGATTTAATCGCCGCGACAATTTGCGACGGCGCGTGCAGGGCCAGACTGGAGGTGGCAACGCC
AATCAGCAACGACTGTTTGCCCGCCAGTTGTTGTGCCACGCGGTTGGGAATGTAATTCAGCTCCGCCATC
GCCGCTTCCACTTTTTCCCGCGTTTTCGCAGAAACGTGGCTGGCCTGGTTCACCACGCGGGAAACGGTCT
GATAAGAGACACCGGCATACTCTGCGACATCGTATAACGTTACTGGTTTCACATTCACCACCCTGAATTG
ACTCTCTTCCGGGCGCTATCATGCCATACCGCGAAAGGTTTTGCGCCATTCGATGGTGTCCGGGATCTCG
ACGCTCTCCCTTATGCGACTCCTGCATTAGGAAGCAGCCCAGTAGTAGGTTGAGGCCGTTGAGCACCGCC
GCCGCAAGGAATGGTGCATGCAAGGAGATGGCGCCCAACAGTCCCCCGGCCACGGGGCCTGCCACCATAC
CCACGCCGAAACAAGCGCTCATGAGCCCGAAGTGGCGAGCCCGATCTTCCCCATCGGTGATGTCGGCGAT
ATAGGCGCCAGCAACCGCACCTGTGGCGCCGGTGATGCCGGCCACGATGCGTCCGGCGTAGAGGATCGAG
ATCTCGATCCCGCGAAAT
Features (pLannotate 1.2.2; 23 found; start..end, strand, type, name):
      1..19      +  promoter       T7 promoter: promoter for bacteriophage T7 RNA polymerase
     20..44      +  protein_bind   lac operator: The lac repressor binds to the lac operator to inhibit transcription in E. coli. This inhibition can be relieved by adding lactose or isopropyl-β-D-thiogalactopyranoside (IPTG). lac repressor encoded by lacI
     59..81      +  RBS            RBS: efficient ribosome binding site from bacteriophage T7 gene 10 (Olins and Rangwala, 1989)
    100..116     +  CDS            capTEV™ (fragment): composite tag for in vivo biotinylation, TEV protease cleavage, and 6xHis tagging
    127..144     +  CDS            thrombin site: thrombin recognition and cleavage site
    148..180     +  CDS            T7 tag (gene 10 leader): leader peptide from bacteriophage T7 gene 10 promotes efficient translation in E. coli
    196..1002    +  CDS            minD: MIND_ECOLI - Experimental evidence at protein level: Swiss-Prot protein existence level 1. ATPase required for the correct placement of the division site. Cell division inhibitors MinC and MinD act in concert to form an inhibitor capable of blocking formation of the polar Z ring septums. Rapidly oscillates between the poles of the cell to destabilize FtsZ filaments that have formed before they mature into polar Z rings. From Escherichia coli (strain K12).
   1009..1272    +  CDS            minE: MINE_ECOLI - Experimental evidence at protein level: Swiss-Prot protein existence level 1. Prevents the cell division inhibition by proteins MinC and MinD at internal division sites while permitting inhibition at polar sites. This ensures cell division at the proper site by restricting the formation of a division septum at the midpoint of the long axis of the cell. From Escherichia coli (strain K12).
   1297..1314    +  CDS            9xHis (fragment): 9xHis affinity tag
   1324..1373    +  CDS            SET1 (fragment): solubility-enhancement tag derived from T7 phage gene 10B
   1381..1428    +  terminator     T7 terminator: transcription terminator for bacteriophage T7 RNA polymerase
   1465..1893    +  rep_origin     f1 ori (sequence partly withheld): f1 bacteriophage origin of replication; arrow indicates direction of (+) strand synthesis
   1946..2003    +  promoter       AmpR promoter (fragment): bla
   2012..2827    -  CDS            KanR: aminoglycoside phosphotransferase; aph(3')-Ia; confers resistance to kanamycin in bacteria or G418 (Geneticin®) in eukaryotes
   2949..3537    +  rep_origin     ori: high-copy-number ColE1/pMB1/pBR322/pUC origin of replication
   3723..3862    -  misc_feature   bom: basis of mobility region from pBR322
   3964..4155    -  CDS            rop: Rop protein, which maintains plasmids at low copy number; rop
   4172..4552    +  CDS            YPB1_ECOLX: Protein predicted: Swiss-Prot protein existence level 4. From Escherichia coli.
   4624..4915    -  CDS            TcR (fragment): tetracycline efflux protein; tet; confers resistance to tetracycline
   4930..4951    -  protein_bind   CAP binding site: CAP binding activates transcription in the presence of cAMP. E. coli catabolite activator protein
   4964..6046    -  CDS            lacI: lac repressor; lacI; The lac repressor binds to the lac operator to inhibit transcription in E. coli. This inhibition can be relieved by adding lactose or isopropyl-β-D-thiogalactopyranoside (IPTG).
   6047..6124    -  promoter       lacI promoter: lacI
   6132..6411    -  CDS            TcR (fragment): tetracycline efflux protein; tet; confers resistance to tetracycline
