[The description below was written by a language model from this plasmid's Addgene catalogue record and pLannotate feature annotations shown in this document.]
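Description:
pET28a-His-MinD_MinE is a bacterial expression plasmid of about 6.4 kb, built on the pET28a backbone, for producing Escherichia coli MinD with an N-terminal His-tag for affinity purification. It is propagated in E. coli under kanamycin selection (aph(3')-Ia). It replicates from a pBR322-type ColE1 origin accompanied by rop and the bom region, which fits the low copy number listed in the record. An f1 phage origin is also present. Short annotated hits such as tetracycline-resistance fragments, an AmpR promoter fragment and a predicted ORF are backbone remnants rather than functional modules.

The expression cassette is the standard pET arrangement: a T7 promoter with an adjacent lac operator, the T7 gene 10 ribosome binding site, and a T7 terminator, with lacI carried on the plasmid. Transcription therefore depends on a host supplying T7 RNA polymerase and is induced with IPTG. The leader upstream of minD comprises a His-tag (annotated only as a fragment of a composite tag), a thrombin cleavage site and the T7 tag. The minE coding sequence begins a few bases after minD, so both genes are transcribed as one message, preserving their native operon-like order. According to the record, MinE is untagged and is included only to counter the toxicity of overexpressing MinD, a division-site ATPase. The vector's C-terminal His sequence lies downstream of minE and, per the record, is not fused to it.

The minD–minE segment was amplified from an earlier plasmid. The purified MinD was used for in vitro reconstitution of Min protein self-organisation into surface waves. The two sequence records, depositor and NGS, show the same features in opposite orientation and differ by only four nucleotides in length.
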