Addgene plasmid #133621: pET28a-His-MinD_MinE
Purpose: Expression vector for the Escherichia coli MinD with an N-terminal His-tag for purification. MinE is encoded in the ORF to avoid toxicity when overexpressing MinD, but MinE is not tagged.
Depositing lab: Petra Schwille. Depositing organization: Max Planck Institute of Biochemistry. Publication: Spatial regulators for bacterial cell division self-organize into surface waves in vitro. Loose M, Fischer-Friedrich E, Ries J, Kruse K, Schwille P. Science. 2008 May 9;320(5877):789-92. doi: 10.1126/science.1154413. PubMed 18467587.
Backbone
  Vector backbone: pET28a
  Backbone size w/o insert (bp): 5260
  Total vector size (bp): 6436
  Vector type: Bacterial Expression
Growth in bacteria
  Bacterial resistance: Kanamycin, 50 μg/mL
  Growth temperature: 37°C
  Growth strain: DH5alpha
  Copy number: Low Copy
Gene/Insert
  Gene/Insert name: His-MinD_MinE
  Species: E. coli
  Entrez Gene: minD (a.k.a. b1175, ECK1163, minB); minE (a.k.a. b1174, ECK1162, minB)
Resource information
  A portion of this plasmid was derived from a plasmid made by: MinD_MinE was amplified from plasmid pWM1255 which we received from William Margolin.
Terms and licenses: Academic/Nonprofit Terms; Industry Terms: Not Available to Industry
How to cite: pET28a-His-MinD_MinE was a gift from Petra Schwille (Addgene plasmid # 133621 ; http://n2t.net/addgene:133621 ; RRID:Addgene_133621)
